>Addgene plasmid #12709 | DCT.VV.Orf21 | addgene partial sequence | sequence record 19105 | T7 5'-TAATACGACTCACTATAGGG-3'
TACCGAGCTCGGATCCAGTACCCTTCACCGAATTCCAGCTGACCACCATGGGGAACTGCTGCAACAATTC
AGACTCCCACCAAATTAATGAATAAAGAAAATGCAGAAATGATTTTGGAAAAAATTGTTGATCATATAGT
TATGTATATTAGTGACGAATCAAGTGATTCAGAAAATAATCCTGAATATATTGATTTTCGTAACAGATAC
GAAGACTATAGATCTCTCATTATAAAAAGTGATCACGAGTTTGTAAAGCTATGTAAAAATCATGCAGAGA
AAAGTTCTCCAGAAACGCAACAAATGATTATCAAACACATATACGAACAATATCTTATTCCAGTATCTGA
AGTACTATTAAAACCTATAATGTCCATGGGTGACATAATTACATATAACGGATGTAAAGACAATGAATGG
ATGCTAGAACAACTCTCTACCCTAAACTTTAACAATCTCCGCACATGGAACTCATGTAGCATAGGCAATG
TAACGCGTCTGTTTTATACATTTTTTAGTTATCTGATGAAAGATAAACTAAATATATAAGCAATTCCCGG
GGATCCGAATAAAGGGTCAAGACAATTCTGCAGATATCCAGCACAGTGGCGGCCGCTCGAGTCTAGAGGG
CCCGCCGGTTCGAAGGTAAGCCTATCCCTAACCCTCTCCTCGGTCTCGATTCTACGCGTACCGGTCATCA
TCACCATCACCATTGAGTTTAAACCCGCTGATCAGCCTCGACTGTGCCTTCTAGTTGCCAGCCATCTGTT
GTTTGCCCCTCCCCCGTGCCTT
