[The description below was written by a language model from this plasmid's Addgene catalogue record.]
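Description:
DCT.VV.Orf21 is a mammalian expression plasmid carrying a single vaccinia virus open reading frame, built on the commercial pcDNA 3.1D V5-His-TOPO backbone (about 5.5 kb without insert). It is maintained in E. coli as a high-copy plasmid under ampicillin selection. The backbone also provides a neomycin resistance marker, so transfected mammalian cells can be selected with G418. The record does not list the promoter or other individual features. Vectors of the pcDNA3.1 family generally drive the insert from the CMV immediate-early promoter, with an upstream T7 promoter site, which fits the T7 sequencing primer recorded here. The backbone name also implies optional C-terminal V5 and His tags, but the record does not state whether this insert is in frame with them.

The insert, VV.Orf21 (alternative name VV_WR_063), is a 501 bp vaccinia virus ORF flanked by BamHI sites that remain intact at both ends. The "Orf21" designation is specific to this plasmid library. The corresponding gene names in the Copenhagen and WR strains are given in a supplementary spreadsheet that accompanies the collection, not in the record itself.

The plasmid belongs to a set of vaccinia ORF expression clones made for screening, in work aimed at identifying poxvirus CD8+ T cell determinants to support the design and characterization of smallpox vaccines. In such a screen, individual viral proteins are expressed in transfected cells to test for recognition by virus-specific T cells. Because the clones were made for screening, the depositors caution that the insert may differ from the current canonical gene sequence, so its sequence should be checked before use.
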