Addgene plasmid #12709: DCT.VV.Orf21
Purpose: This plasmid was designed for screening purposes and may contain discrepancies relative to the current canonical GenBank version of the gene.
Depositing lab: Jack Bennink & Jon Yewdell. Depositing organization: National Institute of Allergy and Infectious Diseases (NIAID). Publication: Identification of poxvirus CD8+ T cell determinants to enable rational design and characterization of smallpox vaccines. Tscharke DC, Karupiah G, Zhou J, Palmore T, Irvine KR, Haeryfar SM, Williams S, Sidney J, Sette A, Bennink JR, Yewdell JW. J Exp Med. 2005 January 3; 201(1): 95–104. 10.1084/jem.20041912 PubMed 15623576.
Backbone
  Vector backbone: pcDNA 3.1D V5-His-TOPO
  Backbone manufacturer: Invitrogen
  Backbone size w/o insert (bp): 5514
  Vector type: Mammalian Expression
  Selectable markers: Neomycin (select with G418)
Growth in bacteria
  Bacterial resistance: Ampicillin, 100 μg/mL
  Growth temperature: 37°C
  Growth strain: DH5alpha
  Copy number: High Copy
Gene/Insert
  Gene/Insert name: VV.Orf21 (alt name: VV_WR_063)
  Species: Vaccinia Virus
  Insert size (bp): 501
  Cloning method: Restriction Enzyme; 5′ cloning site BamHI (not destroyed); 3′ cloning site BamHI (not destroyed)
  Sequencing primers: 5′ Universal T7
Terms and licenses: Academic/Nonprofit Terms; Industry Terms: Not Available to Industry
Depositor comments: Please see the Vaccinia kit page ( https://www.addgene.org/vvorf/ ) for more information. The kit page contains the supplemental VVOrfData spreadsheet, which includes important information about this plasmid. The plasmid and insert names provided here relate only to this library. The name of the ORF (if present) in VACV strain Copenhagen and the name of the ORF (if annotated) in VACV strain WR sequence can be found in VVOrfData spreadsheet. Please note that the amino acid sequence given for each ORF in the spreadsheet may contain some errors. Additionally, changes from the expected sequence may be present in these plasmids. Please see Addgene's quality control sequence and sequencing notes in the VVOrfData spreadsheet before ordering this plasmid.
How to cite: DCT.VV.Orf21 was a gift from Jack Bennink & Jon Yewdell (Addgene plasmid # 12709 ; http://n2t.net/addgene:12709 ; RRID:Addgene_12709)
